>Addgene plasmid #135245 | p667-UBC-CDK12-V5_IDG-K | depositor full sequence | sequence record 260285 | Full Sequence
CAGGTGGCACTTTTCGGGGAAATGTGCGCGGAACCCCTATTTGTTTATTTTTCTAAATACATTCAAATAT
GTATCCGCTCATGAGACAATAACCCTGATAAATGCTTCAATAATATTGAAAAAGGAAGAGTATGAGTATT
CAACATTTCCGTGTCGCCCTTATTCCCTTTTTTGCGGCATTTTGCCTTCCTGTTTTTGCTCACCCAGAAA
CGCTGGTGAAAGTAAAAGATGCTGAAGATCAGTTGGGTGCACGAGTGGGTTACATCGAACTGGATCTCAA
CAGCGGTAAGATCCTTGAGAGTTTTCGCCCCGAAGAACGTTTTCCAATGATGAGCACTTTTAAAGTTCTG
CTATGTGGCGCGGTATTATCCCGTATTGACGCCGGGCAAGAGCAACTCGGTCGCCGCATACACTATTCTC
AGAATGACTTGGTTGAGTACTCACCAGTCACAGAAAAGCATCTTACGGATGGCATGACAGTAAGAGAATT
ATGCAGTGCTGCCATAACCATGAGTGATAACACTGCGGCCAACTTACTTCTGACAACGATCGGAGGACCG
AAGGAGCTAACCGCTTTTTTGCACAACATGGGGGATCATGTAACTCGCCTTGATCGTTGGGAACCGGAGC
TGAATGAAGCCATACCAAACGACGAGCGTGACACCACGATGCCTGTAGCAATGGCAACAACGTTGCGCAA
ACTATTAACTGGCGAACTACTTACTCTAGCTTCCCGGCAACAATTAATAGACTGGATGGAGGCGGATAAA
GTTGCAGGACCACTTCTGCGCTCGGCCCTTCCGGCTGGCTGGTTTATTGCTGATAAATCTGGAGCCGGTG
AGCGTGGGTCTCGCGGTATCATTGCAGCACTGGGGCCAGATGGTAAGCCCTCCCGTATCGTAGTTATCTA
CACGACGGGGAGTCAGGCAACTATGGATGAACGAAATAGACAGATCGCTGAGATAGGTGCCTCACTGATT
AAGCATTGGTAACTGTCAGACCAAGTTTACTCATATATACTTTAGATTGATTTAAAACTTCATTTTTAAT
TTAAAAGGATCTAGGTGAAGATCCTTTTTGATAATCTCATGACCAAAATCCCTTAACGTGAGTTTTCGTT
CCACTGAGCGTCAGACCCCGTAGAAAAGATCAAAGGATCTTCTTGAGATCCTTTTTTTCTGCGCGTAATC
TGCTGCTTGCAAACAAAAAAACCACCGCTACCAGCGGTGGTTTGTTTGCCGGATCAAGAGCTACCAACTC
TTTTTCCGAAGGTAACTGGCTTCAGCAGAGCGCAGATACCAAATACTGTCCTTCTAGTGTAGCCGTAGTT
AGGCCACCACTTCAAGAACTCTGTAGCACCGCCTACATACCTCGCTCTGCTAATCCTGTTACCAGTGGCT
GCTGCCAGTGGCGATAAGTCGTGTCTTACCGGGTTGGACTCAAGACGATAGTTACCGGATAAGGCGCAGC
GGTCGGGCTGAACGGGGGGTTCGTGCACACAGCCCAGCTTGGAGCGAACGACCTACACCGAACTGAGATA
CCTACAGCGTGAGCTATGAGAAAGCGCCACGCTTCCCGAAGGGAGAAAGGCGGACAGGTATCCGGTAAGC
GGCAGGGTCGGAACAGGAGAGCGCACGAGGGAGCTTCCAGGGGGAAACGCCTGGTATCTTTATAGTCCTG
TCGGGTTTCGCCACCTCTGACTTGAGCGTCGATTTTTGTGATGCTCGTCAGGGGGGCGGAGCCTATGGAA
AAACGCCAGCAACGCGGCCTTTTTACGGTTCCTGGCCTTTTGCTGGCCTTTTGCTCACATGTTCTTTCCT
GCGTTATCCCCTGATTCTGTGGATAACCGTATTACCGCCTTTGAGTGAGCTGATACCGCTCGCCGCAGCC
GAACGACCGAGCGCAGCGAGTCAGTGAGCGAGGAAGCGGAAGAGCGCCCAATACGCAAACCGCCTCTCCC
CGCGCGTTGGCCGATTCATTAATGCAGCTGGCACGACAGGTTTCCCGACTGGAAAGCGGGCAGTGAGCGC
AACGCAATTAATGTGAGTTAGCTCACTCATTAGGCACCCCAGGCTTTACACTTTATGCTTCCGGCTCGTA
TGTTGTGTGGAATTGTGAGCGGATAACAATTTCACACAGGAAACAGCTATGACCATGATTACGCCAAGCG
CGCAATTAACCCTCACTAAAGGGAACAAAAGCTGGAGCTGCAAGCTTAATGTAGTCTTATGCAATACTCT
TGTAGTCTTGCAACATGGTAACGATGAGTTAGCAACATGCCTTACAAGGAGAGAAAAAGCACCGTGCATG
CCGATTGGTGGAAGTAAGGTGGTACGATCGTGCCTTATTAGGAAGGCAACAGACGGGTCTGACATGGATT
GGACGAACCACTGAATTGCCGCATTGCAGAGATATTGTATTTAAGTGCCTAGCTCGATACAATAAACGGG
TCTCTCTGGTTAGACCAGATCTGAGCCTGGGAGCTCTCTGGCTAACTAGGGAACCCACTGCTTAAGCCTC
AATAAAGCTTGCCTTGAGTGCTTCAAGTAGTGTGTGCCCGTCTGTTGTGTGACTCTGGTAACTAGAGATC
CCTCAGACCCTTTTAGTCAGTGTGGAAAATCTCTAGCAGTGGCGCCCGAACAGGGACCTGAAAGCGAAAG
GGAAACCAGAGCTCTCTCGACGCAGGACTCGGCTTGCTGAAGCGCGCACGGCAAGAGGCGAGGGGCGGCG
ACTGGTGAGTACGCCAAAAATTTTGACTAGCGGAGGCTAGAAGGAGAGAGATGGGTGCGAGAGCGTCAGT
ATTAAGCGGGGGAGAATTAGATCGCGATGGGAAAAAATTCGGTTAAGGCCAGGGGGAAAGAAAAAATATA
AATTAAAACATATAGTATGGGCAAGCAGGGAGCTAGAACGATTCGCAGTTAATCCTGGCCTGTTAGAAAC
ATCAGAAGGCTGTAGACAAATACTGGGACAGCTACAACCATCCCTTCAGACAGGATCAGAAGAACTTAGA
TCATTATATAATACAGTAGCAACCCTCTATTGTGTGCATCAAAGGATAGAGATAAAAGACACCAAGGAAG
CTTTAGACAAGATAGAGGAAGAGCAAAACAAAAGTAAGACCACCGCACAGCAAGCGGCCGCTGATCTTCA
GACCTGGAGGAGGAGATATGAGGGACAATTGGAGAAGTGAATTATATAAATATAAAGTAGTAAAAATTGA
ACCATTAGGAGTAGCACCCACCAAGGCAAAGAGAAGAGTGGTGCAGAGAGAAAAAAGAGCAGTGGGAATA
GGAGCTTTGTTCCTTGGGTTCTTGGGAGCAGCAGGAAGCACTATGGGCGCAGCCTCAATGACGCTGACGG
TACAGGCCAGACAATTATTGTCTGGTATAGTGCAGCAGCAGAACAATTTGCTGAGGGCTATTGAGGCGCA
ACAGCATCTGTTGCAACTCACAGTCTGGGGCATCAAGCAGCTCCAGGCAAGAATCCTGGCTGTGGAAAGA
TACCTAAAGGATCAACAGCTCCTGGGGATTTGGGGTTGCTCTGGAAAACTCATTTGCACCACTGCTGTGC
CTTGGAATGCTAGTTGGAGTAATAAATCTCTGGAACAGATTGGAATCACACGACCTGGATGGAGTGGGAC
AGAGAAATTAACAATTACACAAGCTTAATACACTCCTTAATTGAAGAATCGCAAAACCAGCAAGAAAAGA
ATGAACAAGAATTATTGGAATTAGATAAATGGGCAAGTTTGTGGAATTGGTTTAACATAACAAATTGGCT
GTGGTATATAAAATTATTCATAATGATAGTAGGAGGCTTGGTAGGTTTAAGAATAGTTTTTGCTGTACTT
TCTATAGTGAATAGAGTTAGGCAGGGATATTCACCATTATCGTTTCAGACCCACCTCCCAACCCCGAGGG
GACCCGACAGGCCCGAAGGAATAGAAGAAGAAGGTGGAGAGAGAGACAGAGACAGATCCATTCGATTAGT
GAACGGATCTCGACGGTATCGGTTAACTTTTAAAAGAAAAGGGGGGATTGGGGGGTACAGTGCAGGGGAA
AGAATAGTAGACATAATAGCAACAGACATACAAACTAAAGAATTACAAAAACAAATTACAAAATTCAAAA
TTTTATCGTCCAGTGTGGTGGAATTCTGCAGATATCAACTTTGTATAGAAAAGTTGGCCTCCGCGCCGGG
TTTTGGCGCCTCCCGCGGGCGCCCCCCTCCTCACGGCGAGCGCTGCCACGTCAGACGAAGGGCGCAGCGA
GCGTCCTGATCCTTCCGCCCGGACGCTCAGGACAGCGGCCCGCTGCTCATAAGACTCGGCCTTAGAACCC
CAGTATCAGCAGAAGGACATTTTAGGACGGGACTTGGGTGACTCTAGGGCACTGGTTTTCTTTCCAGAGA
GCGGAACAGGCGAGGAAAAGTAGTCCCTTCTCGGCGATTCTGCGGAGGGATCTCCGTGGGGCGGTGAACG
CCGATGATTATATAAGGACGCGCCGGGTGTGGCACAGCTAGTTCCGTCGCAGCCGGGATTTGGGTCGCGG
TTCTTGTTTGTGGATCGCTGTGATCGTCACTTGGTGAGTAGCGGGCTGCTGGGCTGGCCGGGGCTTTCGT
GGCCGCCGGGCCGCTCGGTGGGACGGAAGCGTGTGGAGAGACCGCCAAGGGCTGTAGTCTGGGTCCGCGA
GCAAGGTTGCCCTGAACTGGGGGTTGGGGGGAGCGCAGCAAAATGGCGGCTGTTCCCGAGTCTTGAATGG
AAGACGCTTGTGAGGCGGGCTGTGAGGTCGTTGAAACAAGGTGGGGGGCATGGTGGGCGGCAAGAACCCA
AGGTCTTGAGGCCTTCGCTAATGCGGGAAAGCTCTTATTCGGGTGAGATGGGCTGGGGCACCATCTGGGG
ACCCTGACGTGAAGTTTGTCACTGACTGGAGAACTCGGTTTGTCGTCTGTTGCGGGGGCGGCAGTTATGG
CGGTGCCGTTGGGCAGTGCACCCGTACCTTTGGGAGCGCGCGCCCTCGTCGTGTCGTGACGTCACCCGTT
CTGTTGGCTTATAATGCAGGGTGGGGCCACCTGCCGGTAGGTGTGCGGTAGGCTTTTCTCCGTCGCAGGA
CGCAGGGTTCGGGCCTAGGGTAGGCTCTCCTGAATCGACAGGCGCCGGACCTCTGGTGAGGGGAGGGATA
AGTGAGGCGTCAGTTTCTTTGGTCGGTTTTATGTACCTATCTTCTTAAGTAGCTGAAGCTCCGGTTTTGA
ACTATGCGCTCGGGGTTGGCGAGTGTGTTTTGTGAAGTTTTTTAGGCACCTTTTGAAATGTAATCATTTG
GGTCAATATGTAATTTTCAGTGTTAGACTAGTAAATTGTCCGCTAAATTCTGGCCGTTTTTGGCTTTTTT
GTTAGACGCAACTTTGTACAAAAAAGCAGGCTTAGCCACCATGCCCAATTCAGAGAGACATGGGGGCAAG
AAGGACGGGAGTGGAGGAGCTTCTGGAACTTTGCAGCCGTCATCGGGAGGCGGCAGCTCTAACAGCAGAG
AGCGTCACCGCTTGGTATCGAAGCACAAGCGGCATAAGTCCAAACACTCCAAAGACATGGGGTTGGTGAC
CCCCGAAGCAGCATCCCTGGGCACAGTTATCAAACCTTTGGTGGAGTATGATGATATCAGCTCTGATTCC
GACACCTTCTCCGATGACATGGCCTTCAAACTAGACCGAAGGGAGAACGACGAACGTCGTGGATCAGATC
GGAGCGACCGCCTGCACAAACATCGTCACCACCAGCACAGGCGTTCCCGGGACTTACTAAAAGCTAAACA
GACCGAAAAAGAAAAAAGCCAAGAAGTCTCCAGCAAGTCGGGATCGATGAAGGACCGGATATCGGGAAGT
TCAAAGCGTTCGAATGAGGAGACTGATGACTATGGGAAGGCGCAGGTAGCCAAAAGCAGCAGCAAGGAAT
CCAGGTCATCCAAGCTCCACAAGGAGAAGACCAGGAAAGAACGGGAGCTGAAGTCTGGGCACAAAGACCG
GAGTAAAAGTCATCGAAAAAGGGAAACACCCAAAAGTTACAAAACAGTGGACAGCCCAAAACGGAGATCC
AGGAGCCCCCACAGGAAGTGGTCTGACAGCTCCAAACAAGATGATAGCCCCTCGGGAGCTTCTTATGGCC
AAGATTATGACCTTAGTCCCTCACGATCTCATACCTCGAGCAATTATGACTCCTACAAGAAAAGTCCTGG
AAGTACCTCGAGAAGGCAGTCGGTCAGTCCCCCTTACAAGGAGCCTTCGGCCTACCAGTCCAGCACCCGG
TCACCGAGCCCCTACAGTAGGCGACAGAGATCTGTCAGTCCCTATAGCAGGAGACGGTCGTCCAGCTACG
AAAGAAGTGGCTCTTACAGCGGGCGATCGCCCAGTCCCTATGGTCGAAGGCGGTCCAGCAGCCCTTTCCT
GAGCAAGCGGTCTCTGAGTCGGAGTCCACTCCCCAGTAGGAAATCCATGAAGTCCAGAAGTAGAAGTCCT
GCATATTCAAGACATTCATCTTCTCATAGTAAAAAGAAGAGATCCAGTTCACGCAGTCGTCATTCCAGTA
TCTCACCTGTCAGGCTTCCACTTAATTCCAGTCTGGGAGCTGAACTCAGTAGGAAAAAGAAGGAAAGAGC
AGCTGCTGCTGCTGCAGCAAAGATGGATGGAAAGGAGTCCAAGGGTTCACCTGTATTTTTGCCTAGAAAA
GAGAACAGTTCAGTAGAGGCTAAGGATTCAGGTTTGGAGTCTAAAAAGTTACCCAGAAGTGTAAAATTGG
AAAAATCTGCCCCAGATACTGAACTGGTGAATGTAACACATCTAAACACAGAGGTAAAAAATTCTTCAGA
TACAGGGAAAGTAAAGTTGGATGAGAACTCCGAGAAGCATCTTGTTAAAGATTTGAAAGCACAGGGAACA
AGAGACTCTAAACCCATAGCACTGAAAGAGGAGATTGTTACTCCAAAGGAGACAGAAACATCAGAAAAGG
AGACCCCTCCACCTCTTCCCACAATTGCTTCTCCCCCACCCCCTCTACCAACTACTACCCCTCCACCTCA
GACACCCCCTTTGCCACCTTTGCCTCCAATACCAGCTCTTCCACAGCAACCACCTCTGCCTCCTTCTCAG
CCAGCATTTAGTCAGGTTCCTGCTTCCAGTACTTCAACTTTGCCCCCTTCTACTCACTCAAAGACATCTG
CTGTGTCCTCTCAGGCAAATTCTCAGCCCCCTGTACAGGTTTCTGTGAAGACTCAAGTATCTGTAACAGC
TGCTATTCCACACCTGAAAACTTCAACGTTGCCTCCTTTGCCCCTCCCACCCTTATTACCTGGAGATGAT
GACATGGATAGTCCAAAAGAAACTCTTCCTTCAAAACCTGTGAAGAAAGAGAAGGAACAGAGGACACGTC
ACTTACTCACAGACCTTCCTCTCCCTCCAGAGCTCCCTGGTGGAGATCTGTCTCCCCCAGACTCTCCAGA
ACCAAAGGCAATCACACCACCTCAGCAACCATATAAAAAGAGACCAAAAATTTGTTGTCCTCGTTATGGA
GAAAGAAGACAAACAGAAAGCGACTGGGGGAAACGCTGTGTGGACAAGTTTGACATTATTGGGATTATTG
GAGAAGGAACCTATGGCCAAGTATATAAAGCCAAGGACAAAGACACAGGAGAACTAGTGGCTCTGAAGAA
GGTGAGACTAGACAATGAGAAAGAGGGCTTCCCAATCACAGCCATTCGTGAAATCAAAATCCTTCGTCAG
TTAATCCACCGAAGTGTTGTTAACATGAAGGAAATTGTCACAGATAAACAAGATGCACTGGATTTCAAGA
AGGACAAAGGTGCCTTTTACCTTGTATTTGAGTATATGGACCATGACTTAATGGGACTGCTAGAATCTGG
TTTGGTGCACTTTTCTGAGGACCATATCAAGTCGTTCATGAAACAGCTAATGGAAGGATTGGAATACTGT
CACAAAAAGAATTTCCTGCATCGGGATATTAAGTGTTCTAACATTTTGCTGAATAACAGTGGGCAAATCA
AACTAGCAGATTTTGGACTTGCTCGGCTCTATAACTCTGAAGAGAGTCGCCCTTACACAAACAAAGTCAT
TACTTTGTGGTACCGACCTCCAGAACTACTGCTAGGAGAGGAACGTTACACACCAGCCATAGATGTTTGG
AGCTGTGGATGTATTCTTGGGGAACTATTCACAAAGAAGCCTATTTTTCAAGCCAATCTGGAACTGGCTC
AGCTAGAACTGATCAGCCGACTTTGTGGTAGCCCTTGTCCAGCTGTGTGGCCTGATGTTATCAAACTGCC
CTACTTCAACACCATGAAACCGAAGAAGCAATATCGAAGGCGTCTACGAGAAGAATTCTCTTTCATTCCT
TCTGCAGCACTTGATTTATTGGACCACATGCTGACACTAGATCCTAGTAAGCGGTGCACAGCTGAACAGA
CCCTACAGAGCGACTTCCTTAAAGATGTCGAACTCAGCAAAATGGCTCCTCCAGACCTCCCCCACTGGCA
GGATTGCCATGAGTTGTGGAGTAAGAAACGGCGACGTCAGCGACAAAGTGGTGTTGTAGTCGAAGAGCCA
CCTCCATCCAAAACTTCTCGAAAAGAAACTACCTCAGGGACAAGTACTGAGCCTGTGAAGAACAGCAGCC
CAGCACCACCTCAGCCTGCTCCTGGCAAGGTGGAGTCTGGGGCTGGGGATGCAATAGGCCTTGCTGACAT
CACACAACAGCTGAATCAAAGTGAATTGGCAGTGTTATTAAACCTGCTGCAGAGCCAAACCGACCTGAGC
ATCCCTCAAATGGCACAGCTGCTTAACATCCACTCCAACCCAGAGATGCAGCAGCAGCTGGAAGCCCTGA
ACCAATCCATCAGTGCCCTGACGGAAGCTACTTCCCAGCAGCAGGACTCAGAGACCATGGCCCCAGAGGA
GTCTTTGAAGGAAGCACCCTCTGCCCCAGTGATCCTGCCTTCAGCAGAACAGACGACCCTTGAAGCTTCA
AGCACACCAGCTGACATGCAGAATATATTGGCAGTTCTCTTGAGTCAGCTGATGAAAACCCAAGAGCCAG
CAGGCAGTCTGGAGGAAAACAACAGTGACAAGAACAGTGGGCCACAGGGGCCCCGAAGAACTCCCACAAT
GCCACAGGAGGAGGCAGCAGCATGTCCTCCTCACATTCTTCCACCAGAGAAGAGGCCCCCTGAGCCCCCC
GGACCTCCACCGCCGCCACCTCCACCCCCTCTGGTTGAAGGCGATCTTTCCAGCGCCCCCCAGGAGTTGA
ACCCAGCCGTGACAGCCGCCTTGCTGCAACTTTTATCCCAGCCTGAAGCAGAGCCTCCTGGCCACCTGCC
ACATGAGCACCAGGCCTTGAGACCAATGGAGTACTCCACCCGACCCCGTCCAAACAGGACTTATGGAAAC
ACTGATGGGCCTGAAACAGGGTTCAGTGCCATTGACACTGATGAACGAAACTCTGGTCCAGCCTTGACAG
AATCCTTGGTCCAGACCCTGGTGAAGAACAGGACCTTCTCAGGCTCTCTGAGCCACCTTGGGGAGTCCAG
CAGTTACCAGGGCACAGGGTCAGTGCAGTTTCCAGGGGACCAGGACCTCCGTTTTGCCAGGGTCCCCTTA
GCGTTACACCCGGTGGTCGGGCAACCATTCCTGAAGGCTGAGGGAAGCAGCAATTCTGTGGTACATGCAG
AGACCAAATTGCAAAACTATGGGGAGCTGGGGCCAGGAACCACTGGGGCCAGCAGCTCAGGAGCAGGCCT
TCACTGGGGGGGCCCAACTCAGTCTTCTGCTTATGGAAAACTCTATCGGGGGCCTACAAGAGTCCCACCA
AGAGGGGGAAGAGGGAGAGGAGTTCCTTACTCAGGCTCGAGCGGCAACCCAGCTTTCTTGTACAAAGTGG
GCAAGCCTATCCCTAACCCTCTCCTCGGTCTCGATTCTACGTAATAACACTGGATATACCACCGTTGATA
TATCCCAATGGCATCGTAAAGAACATTTTGAGGCATTTCAGTCAGTTGCTCAATGTACCTATAACCAGAC
CGTTCAGCTGGATATTACGGCCTTTTTAAAGACCGTAAAGAAAAATAAGCACAAGTTTTATCCGGCCTTT
ATTCACATTCTTGCCCGCCTGTAATCAACTTTATTATACATAGTTGATATCCAGCACAGTGGCGGCCGCT
CGACAATCAACCTCTGGATTACAAAATTTGTGAAAGATTGACTGGTATTCTTAACTATGTTGCTCCTTTT
ACGCTATGTGGATACGCTGCTTTAATGCCTTTGTATCATGCTATTGCTTCCCGTATGGCTTTCATTTTCT
CCTCCTTGTATAAATCCTGGTTGCTGTCTCTTTATGAGGAGTTGTGGCCCGTTGTCAGGCAACGTGGCGT
GGTGTGCACTGTGTTTGCTGACGCAACCCCCACTGGTTGGGGCATTGCCACCACCTGTCAGCTCCTTTCC
GGGACTTTCGCTTTCCCCCTCCCTATTGCCACGGCGGAACTCATCGCCGCCTGCCTTGCCCGCTGCTGGA
CAGGGGCTCGGCTGTTGGGCACTGACAATTCCGTGGTGTTGTCGGGGAAGCTGACGTCCTTTCCATGGCT
GCTCGCCTGTGTTGCCACCTGGATTCTGCGCGGGACGTCCTTCTGCTACGTCCCTTCGGCCCTCAATCCA
GCGGACCTTCCTTCCCGCGGCCTGCTGCCGGCTCTGCGGCCTCTTCCGCGTCTTCGCCTTCGCCCTCAGA
CGAGTCGGATCTCCCTTTGGGCCGCCTCCCCGCCTGGAATTCACCGGGTAGGGGAGGCGCTTTTCCCAAG
GCAGTCTGGAGCATGCGCTTTAGCAGCCCCGCTGGGCACTTGGCGCTACACAAGTGGCCTCTGGCCTCGC
ACACATTCCACATCCACCGGTAGGCGCCAACCGGCTCCGTTCTTTGGTGGCCCCTTCGCGCCACCTTCTA
CTCCTCCCCTAGTCAGGAAGTTCCCCCCCGCCCCGCAGCTCGCGTCGTGCAGGACGTGACAAATGGAAGT
AGCACGTCTCACTAGTCTCGTGCAGATGGACAGCACCGCTGAGCAATGGAAGCGGGTAGGCCTTTGGGGC
AGCGGCCAATAGCAGCTTTGCTCCTTCGCTTTCTGGGCTCAGAGGCTGGGAAGGGGTGGGTCCGGGGGCG
GGCTCAGGGGCGGGCTCAGGGGCGGGGCGGGCGCCCGAAGGTCCTCCGGAGGCCCGGCATTCTGCACGCT
TCAAAAGCGCACGTCTGCCGCGCTGTTCTCCTCTTCCTCATCTCCGGGCCTTTCGACCTGCAGCCCAAGC
TTACCATGACCGAGTACAAGCCCACGGTGCGCCTCGCCACCCGCGACGACGTCCCCAGGGCCGTACGCAC
CCTCGCCGCCGCGTTCGCCGACTACCCCGCCACGCGCCACACCGTCGATCCGGACCGCCACATCGAGCGG
GTCACCGAGCTGCAAGAACTCTTCCTCACGCGCGTCGGGCTCGACATCGGCAAGGTGTGGGTCGCGGACG
ACGGCGCCGCGGTGGCGGTCTGGACCACGCCGGAGAGCGTCGAAGCGGGGGCGGTGTTCGCCGAGATCGG
CCCGCGCATGGCCGAGTTGAGCGGTTCCCGGCTGGCCGCGCAGCAACAGATGGAAGGCCTCCTGGCGCCG
CACCGGCCCAAGGAGCCCGCGTGGTTCCTGGCCACCGTCGGCGTCTCGCCCGACCACCAGGGCAAGGGTC
TGGGCAGCGCCGTCGTGCTCCCCGGAGTGGAGGCGGCCGAGCGCGCCGGGGTGCCCGCCTTCCTGGAGAC
CTCCGCGCCCCGCAACCTCCCCTTCTACGAGCGGCTCGGCTTCACCGTCACCGCCGACGTCGAGGTGCCC
GAAGGACCGCGCACCTGGTGCATGACCCGCAAGCCCGGTGCCTGACGCCCGCCCCACGACCCGCAGCGCC
CGACCGAAAGGAGCGCACGACCCCATGCATCTCGAGGGCCCGGTACCTTTAAGACCAATGACTTACAAGG
CAGCTGTAGATCTTAGCCACTTTTTAAAAGAAAAGGGGGGACTGGAAGGGCTAGCTCACTCCCAACGAAG
ACAAGATCTGCTTTTTGCTTGTACTGGGTCTCTCTGGTTAGACCAGATCTGAGCCTGGGAGCTCTCTGGC
TGCCTAGGGAACCCACTGCTTAAGCCTCAATAAAGCTTGCCTTGAGTGCTTCAAGTAGTGTGTGCCCGTC
TGTTGTGTGACTCTGGTAACTAGAGATCCCTCAGACCCTTTTAGTCAGTGTGGAAAATCTCTAGCAGTAG
TAGTTCATGTCATCTTATTATTCAGTATTTATAACTTGCAAAGAAATGAATATCAGAGAGTGAGAGGAAC
TTGTTTATTGCAGCTTATAATGGTTACAAATAAAGCAATAGCATCACAAATTTCACAAATAAAGCATTTT
TTTCACTGCATTCTAGTTGTGGTTTGTCCAAACTCATCAATGTATCTTATCATGTCTGGCTCTAGCTATC
CCGCCCCTAACTCCGCCCAGTTCCGCCCATTCTCCGCCCCATGGCTGACTAATTTTTTTTATTTATGCAG
AGGCCGAGGCCGCCTCGGCCTCTGAGCTATTCCAGAAGTAGTGAGGAGGCTTTTTTGGAGGCCTAGGCTT
TTGCGTCGAGACGTACCCAATTCGCCCTATAGTGAGTCGTATTACGCGCGCTCACTGGCCGTCGTTTTAC
AACGTCGTGACTGGGAAAACCCTGGCGTTACCCAACTTAATCGCCTTGCAGCACATCCCCCTTTCGCCAG
CTGGCGTAATAGCGAAGAGGCCCGCACCGATCGCCCTTCCCAACAGTTGCGCAGCCTGAATGGCGAATGG
CGCG
[124 nt withheld, positions 12885-13008]
C
[91 nt withheld, positions 13010-13100]
A
[49 nt withheld, positions 13102-13150]
CCTTTGACGTTGGAGTCCACGTTCTTT
[37 nt withheld, positions 13178-13214]
ACCCTATCTCGGTCTATTCTTTTGATTTATAAGGGATTTTGCCGATTTCGGCCTATTGGTTAAAAAATGA
GCTGATTTAACAAAAATTTAACGCGAATTTTAACAAAATATTAACGTTTACAATTTCC
Features (pLannotate 1.2.2; 33 found; start..end, strand, type, name):
     27..131     +  promoter       AmpR promoter: bla
    132..992     +  CDS            AmpR: β-lactamase; bla; confers resistance to ampicillin, carbenicillin, and related antibiotics
   1163..1751    +  rep_origin     ori: high-copy-number ColE1/pMB1/pBR322/pUC origin of replication
   1934..2026    +  CDS            lacI (fragment): lac repressor; lacI; The lac repressor binds to the lac operator to inhibit transcription in E. coli. This inhibition can be relieved by adding lactose or isopropyl-β-D-thiogalactopyranoside (IPTG).
   2039..2060    +  protein_bind   CAP binding site: CAP binding activates transcription in the presence of cAMP. E. coli catabolite activator protein
   2075..2105    +  promoter       lac promoter: promoter for the E. coli lac operon
   2109..2131    +  protein_bind   lac operator (fragment): The lac repressor binds to the lac operator to inhibit transcription in E. coli. This inhibition can be relieved by adding lactose or isopropyl-β-D-thiogalactopyranoside (IPTG). lac repressor encoded by lacI
   2174..2192    +  promoter       T3 promoter: promoter for bacteriophage T3 RNA polymerase
   2220..2441    +  promoter       RSV promoter: Rous sarcoma virus enhancer/promoter
   2448..2628    +  LTR            5' LTR (truncated): truncated 5' long terminal repeat (LTR) from HIV-1
   2672..2797    +  misc_feature   HIV-1 Ψ: packaging signal of human immunodeficiency virus type 1
   2781..3144    +  CDS            HIV-1 gag (fragment): gag protein from human immunodeficiency virus 1; gag
   3239..3575    +  ncRNA          RRE: Accession: RF00036 - HIV Rev response element
   3611..4000    +  CDS            env (fragment): ENV_HV1H2 - Experimental evidence at protein level: Swiss-Prot protein existence level 1. [Transmembrane protein gp41]: Acts as a class I viral fusion protein. Under the current model, the protein has at least 3 conformational states: pre-fusion native state, pre-hairpin intermediate state, and post-fusion hairpin state. During fusion of viral and target intracellular membranes, the coiled coil regions (heptad repeats) assume a trimer-of-hairpins structure, positioning the fusion peptide in close proximity to the C-terminal region of the ectodomain. The formation of this structure appears to d
   4018..4134    +  misc_feature   cPPT/CTS: central polypurine tract and central termination sequence of HIV-1
   4166..4186    +  protein_bind   attB4: mutant version of attB; core recombination site for the Gateway® BP reaction BP Clonase™
   4186..5397    +  promoter       UbC promoter: human ubiquitin C promoter
   5403..5422    +  protein_bind   attB1 (fragment): mutant version of attB; recombination site for the Gateway® BP reaction BP Clonase™
   5431..9900    +  CDS            CDK12: CDK12_HUMAN - Also known as CRK7, CRKRS, KIAA0904. Experimental evidence at protein level: Swiss-Prot protein existence level 1. Cyclin-dependent kinase that phosphorylates the C-terminal domain (CTD) of the large subunit of RNA polymerase II (POLR2A), thereby acting as a key regulator of transcription elongation. Regulates the expression of genes involved in DNA repair and is required for the maintenance of genomic stability. Preferentially phosphorylates 'Ser-5' in CTD repeats that are already phosphorylated at 'Ser-7', but can also phosphorylate 'Ser-2'. Required for RNA splicing, possibly
   9920..9940    -  protein_bind   attB2: mutant version of attB; core recombination site for the Gateway® BP reaction BP Clonase™
   9943..9981    +  CDS            V5 tag (fragment): epitope tag from simian virus 5
   9988..10171   +  CDS            CmR (fragment): chloramphenicol acetyltransferase; cat; confers resistance to chloramphenicol
  10175..10196   -  protein_bind   attR3 (fragment): mutant version of attR; recombination site for the Gateway® LR reaction LR Clonase™
  10225..10813   +  misc_feature   WPRE: woodchuck hepatitis virus posttranscriptional regulatory element
  10826..11325   +  promoter       PGK promoter: mouse phosphoglycerate kinase 1 promoter
  11346..11945   +  CDS            PuroR: puromycin N-acetyltransferase; pac from Streptomyces alboniger; confers resistance to puromycin
  12013..12081   +  CDS            nef (fragment): NEF_HV1Z2 - Experimental evidence at protein level: Swiss-Prot protein existence level 1. Extracellular Nef protein targets CD4(+) T-lymphocytes for apoptosis by interacting with CXCR4 surface receptors. From Human immunodeficiency virus type 1 group M subtype D (isolate Z2/CDC-Z34) (HIV-1).
  12083..12316   +  LTR            3' LTR (ΔU3): self-inactivating 3' long terminal repeat (LTR) from HIV-1
  12388..12509   +  polyA_signal   SV40 poly(A) signal: SV40 polyadenylation signal
  12528..12663   +  rep_origin     SV40 ori: SV40 origin of replication
  12696..12714   -  promoter       T7 promoter: promoter for bacteriophage T7 RNA polymerase
  12722..12877   +  CDS            lacZα (fragment): LacZα fragment of β-galactosidase; lacZ fragment
  12885..13340   +  rep_origin     f1 ori (sequence partly withheld): f1 bacteriophage origin of replication; arrow indicates direction of (+) strand synthesis
