>Addgene plasmid #135245 | p667-UBC-CDK12-V5_IDG-K | addgene full sequence | sequence record 268084 | Addgene NGS Result
TAATGTGAGTTAGCTCACTCATTAGGCACCCCAGGCTTTACACTTTATGCTTCCGGCTCGTATGTTGTGT
GGAATTGTGAGCGGATAACAATTTCACACAGGAAACAGCTATGACCATGATTACGCCAAGCGCGCAATTA
ACCCTCACTAAAGGGAACAAAAGCTGGAGCTGCAAGCTTAATGTAGTCTTATGCAATACTCTTGTAGTCT
TGCAACATGGTAACGATGAGTTAGCAACATGCCTTACAAGGAGAGAAAAAGCACCGTGCATGCCGATTGG
TGGAAGTAAGGTGGTACGATCGTGCCTTATTAGGAAGGCAACAGACGGGTCTGACATGGATTGGACGAAC
CACTGAATTGCCGCATTGCAGAGATATTGTATTTAAGTGCCTAGCTCGATACATAAACGGGTCTCTCTGG
TTAGACCAGATCTGAGCCTGGGAGCTCTCTGGCTAACTAGGGAACCCACTGCTTAAGCCTCAATAAAGCT
TGCCTTGAGTGCTTCAAGTAGTGTGTGCCCGTCTGTTGTGTGACTCTGGTAACTAGAGATCCCTCAGACC
CTTTTAGTCAGTGTGGAAAATCTCTAGCAGTGGCGCCCGAACAGGGACTTGAAAGCGAAAGGGAAACCAG
AGGAGCTCTCTCGACGCAGGACTCGGCTTGCTGAAGCGCGCACGGCAAGAGGCGAGGGGCGGCGACTGGT
GAGTACGCCAAAAATTTTGACTAGCGGAGGCTAGAAGGAGAGAGATGGGTGCGAGAGCGTCAGTATTAAG
CGGGGGAGAATTAGATCGCGATGGGAAAAAATTCGGTTAAGGCCAGGGGGAAAGAAAAAATATAAATTAA
AACATATAGTATGGGCAAGCAGGGAGCTAGAACGATTCGCAGTTAATCCTGGCCTGTTAGAAACATCAGA
AGGCTGTAGACAAATACTGGGACAGCTACAACCATCCCTTCAGACAGGATCAGAAGAACTTAGATCATTA
TATAATACAGTAGCAACCCTCTATTGTGTGCATCAAAGGATAGAGATAAAAGACACCAAGGAAGCTTTAG
ACAAGATAGAGGAAGAGCAAAACAAAAGTAAGACCACCGCACAGCAAGCGGCCGCTGATCTTCAGACCTG
GAGGAGGAGATATGAGGGACAATTGGAGAAGTGAATTATATAAATATAAAGTAGTAAAAATTGAACCATT
AGGAGTAGCACCCACCAAGGCAAAGAGAAGAGTGGTGCAGAGAGAAAAAAGAGCAGTGGGAATAGGAGCT
TTGTTCCTTGGGTTCTTGGGAGCAGCAGGAAGCACTATGGGCGCAGCGTCAATGACGCTGACGGTACAGG
CCAGACAATTATTGTCTGGTATAGTGCAGCAGCAGAACAATTTGCTGAGGGCTATTGAGGCGCAACAGCA
TCTGTTGCAACTCACAGTCTGGGGCATCAAGCAGCTCCAGGCAAGAATCCTGGCTGTGGAAAGATACCTA
AAGGATCAACAGCTCCTGGGGATTTGGGGTTGCTCTGGAAAACTCATTTGCACCACTGCTGTGCCTTGGA
ATGCTAGTTGGAGTAATAAATCTCTGGAACAGATTTGGAATCACACGACCTGGATGGAGTGGGACAGAGA
AATTAACAATTACACAAGCTTAATACACTCCTTAATTGAAGAATCGCAAAACCAGCAAGAAAAGAATGAA
CAAGAATTATTGGAATTAGATAAATGGGCAAGTTTGTGGAATTGGTTTAACATAACAAATTGGCTGTGGT
ATATAAAATTATTCATAATGATAGTAGGAGGCTTGGTAGGTTTAAGAATAGTTTTTGCTGTACTTTCTAT
AGTGAATAGAGTTAGGCAGGGATATTCACCATTATCGTTTCAGACCCACCTCCCAACCCCGAGGGGACCC
GACAGGCCCGAAGGAATAGAAGAAGAAGGTGGAGAGAGAGACAGAGACAGATCCATTCGATTAGTGAACG
GATCTCGACGGTATCGGTTAACTTTTAAAAGAAAAGGGGGGATTGGGGGGTACAGTGCAGGGGAAAGAAT
AGTAGACATAATAGCAACAGACATACAAACTAAAGAATTACAAAAACAAATTACAAAATTCAAAATTTTA
TCGTCCAGTGTGGTGGAATTCTGCAGATATCAACTTTGTATAGAAAAGTTGGCCTCCGCGCCGGGTTTTG
GCGCCTCCCGCGGGCGCCCCCCTCCTCACGGCGAGCGCTGCCACGTCAGACGAAGGGCGCAGCGAGCGTC
CTGATCCTTCCGCCCGGACGCTCAGGACAGCGGCCCGCTGCTCATAAGACTCGGCCTTAGAACCCCAGTA
TCAGCAGAAGGACATTTTAGGACGGGACTTGGGTGACTCTAGGGCACTGGTTTTCTTTCCAGAGAGCGGA
ACAGGCGAGGAAAAGTAGTCCCTTCTCGGCGATTCTGCGGAGGGATCTCCGTGGGGCGGTGAACGCCGAT
GATTATATAAGGACGCGCCGGGTGTGGCACAGCTAGTTCCGTCGCAGCCGGGATTTGGGTCGCGGTTCTT
GTTTGTGGATCGCTGTGATCGTCACTTGGTGAGTAGCGGGCTGCTGGGCTGGCCGGGGCTTTCGTGGCCG
CCGGGCCGCTCGGTGGGACGGAAGCGTGTGGAGAGACCGCCAAGGGCTGTAGTCTGGGTCCGCGAGCAAG
GTTGCCCTGAACTGGGGGTTGGGGGGAGCGCAGCAAAATGGCGGCTGTTCCCGAGTCTTGAATGGAAGAC
GCTTGTGAGGCGGGCTGTGAGGTCGTTGAAACAAGGTGGGGGGCATGGTGGGCGGCAAGAACCCAAGGTC
TTGAGGCCTTCGCTAATGCGGGAAAGCTCTTATTCGGGTGAGATGGGCTGGGGCACCATCTGGGGACCCT
GACGTGAAGTTTGTCACTGACTGGAGAACTCGGTTTGTCGTCTGTTGCGGGGGCGGCAGTTATGGCGGTG
CCGTTGGGCAGTGCACCCGTACCTTTGGGAGCGCGCGCCCTCGTCGTGTCGTGACGTCACCCGTTCTGTT
GGCTTATAATGCAGGGTGGGGCCACCTGCCGGTAGGTGTGCGGTAGGCTTTTCTCCGTCGCAGGACGCAG
GGTTCGGGCCTAGGGTAGGCTCTCCTGAATCGACAGGCGCCGGACCTCTGGTGAGGGGAGGGATAAGTGA
GGCGTCAGTTTCTTTGGTCGGTTTTATGTACCTATCTTCTTAAGTAGCTGAAGCTCCGGTTTTGAACTAT
GCGCTCGGGGTTGGCGAGTGTGTTTTGTGAAGTTTTTTAGGCACCTTTTGAAATGTAATCATTTGGGTCA
ATATGTAATTTTCAGTGTTAGACTAGTAAATTGTCCGCTAAATTCTGGCCGTTTTTGGCTTTTTTGTTAG
ACGCAACTTTGTACAAAAAAGCAGGCTTAGCCACCATGCCCAATTCAGAGAGACATGGGGGCAAGAAGGA
CGGGAGTGGAGGAGCTTCTGGAACTTTGCAGCCGTCATCGGGAGGCGGCAGCTCTAACAGCAGAGAGCGT
CACCGCTTGGTATCGAAGCACAAGCGGCATAAGTCCAAACACTCCAAAGACATGGGGTTGGTGACCCCCG
AAGCAGCATCCCTGGGCACAGTTATCAAACCTTTGGTGGAGTATGATGATATCAGCTCTGATTCCGACAC
CTTCTCCGATGACATGGCCTTCAAACTAGACCGAAGGGAGAACGACGAACGTCGTGGATCAGATCGGAGC
GACCGCCTGCACAAACATCGTCACCACCAGCACAGGCGTTCCCGGGACTTACTAAAAGCTAAACAGACCG
AAAAAGAAAAAAGCCAAGAAGTCTCCAGCAAGTCGGGATCGATGAAGGACCGGATATCGGGAAGTTCAAA
GCGTTCGAATGAGGAGACTGATGACTATGGGAAGGCGCAGGTAGCCAAAAGCAGCAGCAAGGAATCCAGG
TCATCCAAGCTCCACAAGGAGAAGACCAGGAAAGAACGGGAGCTGAAGTCTGGGCACAAAGACCGGAGTA
AAAGTCATCGAAAAAGGGAAACACCCAAAAGTTACAAAACAGTGGACAGCCCAAAACGGAGATCCAGGAG
CCCCCACAGGAAGTGGTCTGACAGCTCCAAACAAGATGATAGCCCCTCGGGAGCTTCTTATGGCCAAGAT
TATGACCTTAGTCCCTCACGATCTCATACCTCGAGCAATTATGACTCCTACAAGAAAAGTCCTGGAAGTA
CCTCGAGAAGGCAGTCGGTCAGTCCCCCTTACAAGGAGCCTTCGGCCTACCAGTCCAGCACCCGGTCACC
GAGCCCCTACAGTAGGCGACAGAGATCTGTCAGTCCCTATAGCAGGAGACGGTCGTCCAGCTACGAAAGA
AGTGGCTCTTACAGCGGGCGATCACCCAGTCCCTATGGTCGAAGGCGGTCCAGCAGCCCTTTCCTGAGCA
AGCGGTCTCTGAGTCGGAGTCCACTCCCCAGTAGGAAATCCATGAAGTCCAGAAGTAGAAGTCCTGCATA
TTCAAGACATTCATCTTCTCATAGTAAAAAGAAGAGATCCAGTTCACGCAGTCGTCATTCCAGTATCTCA
CCTGTCAGGCTTCCACTTAATTCCAGTCTGGGAGCTGAACTCAGTAGGAAAAAGAAGGAAAGAGCAGCTG
CTGCTGCTGCAGCAAAGATGGATGGAAAGGAGTCCAAGGGTTCACCTGTATTTTTGCCTAGAAAAGAGAA
CAGTTCAGTAGAGGCTAAGGATTCAGGTTTGGAGTCTAAAAAGTTACCCAGAAGTGTAAAATTGGAAAAA
TCTGCCCCAGATACTGAACTGGTGAATGTAACACATCTAAACACAGAGGTAAAAAATTCTTCAGATACAG
GGAAAGTAAAGTTGGATGAGAACTCCGAGAAGCATCTTGTTAAAGATTTGAAAGCACAGGGAACAAGAGA
CTCTAAACCCATAGCACTGAAAGAGGAGATTGTTACTCCAAAGGAGACAGAAACATCAGAAAAGGAGACC
CCTCCACCTCTTCCCACAATTGCTTCTCCCCCACCCCCTCTACCAACTACTACCCCTCCACCTCAGACAC
CCCCTTTGCCACCTTTGCCTCCAATACCAGCTCTTCCACAGCAACCACCTCTGCCTCCTTCTCAGCCAGC
ATTTAGTCAGGTTCCTGCTTCCAGTACTTCAACTTTGCCCCCTTCTACTCACTCAAAGACATCTGCTGTG
TCCTCTCAGGCAAATTCTCAGCCCCCTGTACAGGTTTCTGTGAAGACTCAAGTATCTGTAACAGCTGCTA
TTCCACACCTGAAAACTTCAACGTTGCCTCCTTTGCCCCTCCCACCCTTATTACCTGGAGATGATGACAT
GGATAGTCCAAAAGAAACTCTTCCTTCAAAACCTGTGAAGAAAGAGAAGGAACAGAGGACACGTCACTTA
CTCACAGACCTTCCTCTCCCTCCAGAGCTCCCTGGTGGAGATCTGTCTCCCCCAGACTCTCCAGAACCAA
AGGCAATCACACCACCTCAGCAACCATATAAAAAGAGACCAAAAATTTGTTGTCCTCGTTATGGAGAAAG
AAGACAAACAGAAAGCGACTGGGGGAAACGCTGTGTGGACAAGTTTGACATTATTGGGATTATTGGAGAA
GGAACCTATGGCCAAGTATATAAAGCCAAGGACAAAGACACAGGAGAACTAGTGGCTCTGAAGAAGGTGA
GACTAGACAATGAGAAAGAGGGCTTCCCAATCACAGCCATTCGTGAAATCAAAATCCTTCGTCAGTTAAT
CCACCGAAGTGTTGTTAACATGAAGGAAATTGTCACAGATAAACAAGATGCACTGGATTTCAAGAAGGAC
AAAGGTGCCTTTTACCTTGTATTTGAGTATATGGACCATGACTTAATGGGACTGCTAGAATCTGGTTTGG
TGCACTTTTCTGAGGACCATATCAAGTCGTTCATGAAACAGCTAATGGAAGGATTGGAATACTGTCACAA
AAAGAATTTCCTGCATCGGGATATTAAGTGTTCTAACATTTTGCTGAATAACAGTGGGCAAATCAAACTA
GCAGATTTTGGACTTGCTCGGCTCTATAACTCTGAAGAGAGTCGCCCTTACACAAACAAAGTCATTACTT
TGTGGTACCGACCTCCAGAACTACTGCTAGGAGAGGAACGTTACACACCAGCCATAGATGTTTGGAGCTG
TGGATGTATTCTTGGGGAACTATTCACAAAGAAGCCTATTTTTCAAGCCAATCTGGAACTGGCTCAGCTA
GAACTGATCAGCCGACTTTGTGGTAGCCCTTGTCCAGCTGTGTGGCCTGATGTTATCAAACTGCCCTACT
TCAACACCATGAAACCGAAGAAGCAATATCGAAGGCGTCTACGAGAAGAATTCTCTTTCATTCCTTCTGC
AGCACTTGATTTATTGGACCACATGCTGACACTAGATCCTAGTAAGCGGTGCACAGCTGAACAGACCCTA
CAGAGCGACTTCCTTAAAGATGTCGAACTCAGCAAAATGGCTCCTCCAGACCTCCCCCACTGGCAGGATT
GCCATGAGTTGTGGAGTAAGAAACGGCGACGTCAGCGACAAAGTGGTGTTGTAGTCGAAGAGCCACCTCC
ATCCAAAACTTCTCGAAAAGAAACTACCTCAGGGACAAGTACTGAGCCTGTGAAGAACAGCAGCCCAGCA
CCACCTCAGCCTGCTCCTGGCAAGGTGGAGTCTGGGGCTGGGGATGCAATAGGCCTTGCTGACATCACAC
AACAGCTGAATCAAAGTGAATTGGCAGTGTTATTAAACCTGCTGCAGAGCCAAACCGACCTGAGCATCCC
TCAAATGGCACAGCTGCTTAACATCCACTCCAACCCAGAGATGCAGCAGCAGCTGGAAGCCCTGAACCAA
TCCATCAGTGCCCTGACGGAAGCTACTTCCCAGCAGCAGGACTCAGAGACCATGGCCCCAGAGGAGTCTT
TGAAGGAAGCACCCTCTGCCCCAGTGATCCTGCCTTCAGCAGAACAGATGACCCTTGAAGCTTCAAGCAC
ACCAGCTGACATGCAGAATATATTGGCAGTTCTCTTGAGTCAGCTGATGAAAACCCAAGAGCCAGCAGGC
AGTCTGGAGGAAAACAACAGTGACAAGAACAGTGGGCCACAGGGGCCCCGAAGAACTCCCACAATGCCAC
AGGAGGAGGCAGCAGAGAAGAGGCCCCCTGAGCCCCCCGGACCTCCACCGCCGCCACCTCCACCCCCTCT
GGTTGAAGGCGATCTTTCCAGCGCCCCCCAGGAGTTGAACCCAGCCGTGACAGCCGCCTTGCTGCAACTT
TTATCCCAGCCTGAAGCAGAGCCTCCTGGCCACCTGCCACATGAGCACCAGGCCTTGAGACCAATGGAGT
ACTCCACCCGACCCCGTCCAAACAGGACTTATGGAAACACTGATGGGCCTGAAACAGGGTTCAGTGCCAT
TGACACTGATGAACGAAACTCTGGTCCAGCCTTGACAGAATCCTTGGTCCAGACCCTGGTGAAGAACAGG
ACCTTCTCAGGCTCTCTGAGCCACCTTGGGGAGTCCAGCAGTTACCAGGGCACAGGGTCAGTGCAGTTTC
CAGGGGACCAGGACCTCCGTTTTGCCAGGGTCCCCTTAGCGTTACACCCGGTGGTCGGGCAACCATTCCT
GAAGGCTGAGGGAAGCAGCAATTCTGTGGTACATGCAGAGACCAAATTGCAAAACTATGGGGAGCTGGGG
CCAGGAACCACTGGGGCCAGCAGCTCAGGAGCAGGCCTTCACTGGGGGGGCCCAACTCAGTCTTCTGCTT
ATGGAAAACTCTATCGGGGGCCTACAAGAGTCCCACCAAGAGGGGGAAGAGGGAGAGGAGTTCCTTACTC
AGGCTCGAGCGGCAACCCAGCTTTCTTGTACAAAGTGGGCAAGCCTATCCCTAACCCTCTCCTCGGTCTC
GATTCTACGTAATAACACTGGATATACCACCGTTGATATATCCCAATGGCATCGTAAAGAACATTTTGAG
GCATTTCAGTCAGTTGCTCAATGTACCTATAACCAGACCGTTCAGCTGGATATTACGGCCTTTTTAAAGA
CCGTAAAGAAAAATAAGCACAAGTTTTATCCGGCCTTTATTCACATTCTTGCCCGCCTGTAATCAACTTT
ATTATACATAGTTGATATCCAGCACAGTGGCGGCCGCTCGACAATCAACCTCTGGATTACAAAATTTGTG
AAAGATTGACTGGTATTCTTAACTATGTTGCTCCTTTTACGCTATGTGGATACGCTGCTTTAATGCCTTT
GTATCATGCTATTGCTTCCCGTATGGCTTTCATTTTCTCCTCCTTGTATAAATCCTGGTTGCTGTCTCTT
TATGAGGAGTTGTGGCCCGTTGTCAGGCAACGTGGCGTGGTGTGCACTGTGTTTGCTGACGCAACCCCCA
CTGGTTGGGGCATTGCCACCACCTGTCAGCTCCTTTCCGGGACTTTCGCTTTCCCCCTCCCTATTGCCAC
GGCGGAACTCATCGCCGCCTGCCTTGCCCGCTGCTGGACAGGGGCTCGGCTGTTGGGCACTGACAATTCC
GTGGTGTTGTCGGGGAAGCTGACGTCCTTTCCATGGCTGCTCGCCTGTGTTGCCACCTGGATTCTGCGCG
GGACGTCCTTCTGCTACGTCCCTTCGGCCCTCAATCCAGCGGACCTTCCTTCCCGCGGCCTGCTGCCGGC
TCTGCGGCCTCTTCCGCGTCTTCGCCTTCGCCCTCAGACGAGTCGGATCTCCCTTTGGGCCGCCTCCCCG
CCTGGAATTCTACCGGGTAGGGGAGGCGCTTTTCCCAAGGCAGTCTGGAGCATGCGCTTTAGCAGCCCCG
CTGGGCACTTGGCGCTACACAAGTGGCCTCTGGCCTCGCACACATTCCACATCCACCGGTAGGCGCCAAC
CGGCTCCGTTCTTTGGTGGCCCCTTCGCGCCACCTTCTACTCCTCCCCTAGTCAGGAAGTTCCCCCCCGC
CCCGCAGCTCGCGTCGTGCAGGACGTGACAAATGGAAGTAGCACGTCTCACTAGTCTCGTGCAGATGGAC
AGCACCGCTGAGCAATGGAAGCGGGTAGGCCTTTGGGGCAGCGGCCAATAGCAGCTTTGCTCCTTCGCTT
TCTGGGCTCAGAGGCTGGGAAGGGGTGGGTCCGGGGGCGGGCTCAGGGGCGGGCTCAGGGGCGGGGCGGG
CGCCCGAAGGTCCTCCGGAGGCCCGGCATTCTGCACGCTTCAAAAGCGCACGTCTGCCGCGCTGTTCTCC
TCTTCCTCATCTCCGGGCCTTTCGACCTGCAGCCCAAGCTTACCATGACCGAGTACAAGCCCACGGTGCG
CCTCGCCACCCGCGACGACGTCCCCAGGGCCGTACGCACCCTCGCCGCCGCGTTCGCCGACTACCCCGCC
ACGCGCCACACCGTCGATCCGGACCGCCACATCGAGCGGGTCACCGAGCTGCAAGAACTCTTCCTCACGC
GCGTCGGGCTCGACATCGGCAAGGTGTGGGTCGCGGACGACGGCGCCGCGGTGGCGGTCTGGACCACGCC
GGAGAGCGTCGAAGCGGGGGCGGTGTTCGCCGAGATCGGCCCGCGCATGGCCGAGTTGAGCGGTTCCCGG
CTGGCCGCGCAGCAACAGATGGAAGGCCTCCTGGCGCCGCACCGGCCCAAGGAGCCCGCGTGGTTCCTGG
CCACCGTCGGCGTCTCGCCCGACCACCAGGGCAAGGGTCTGGGCAGCGCCGTCGTGCTCCCCGGAGTGGA
GGCGGCCGAGCGCGCCGGGGTGCCCGCCTTCCTGGAGACCTCCGCGCCCCGCAACCTCCCCTTCTACGAG
CGGCTCGGCTTCACCGTCACCGCCGACGTCGAGGTGCCCGAAGGACCGCGCACCTGGTGCATGACCCGCA
AGCCCGGTGCCTGACGCCCGCCCCACGACCCGCAGCGCCCGACCGAAAGGAGCGCACGACCCCATGCATC
TCGAGGGCCCGGTACCTTTAAGACCAATGACTTACAAGGCAGCTGTAGATCTTAGCCACTTTTTAAAAGA
AAAGGGGGGACTGGAAGGGCTAGCTCACTCCCAACGAAGACAAGATCTGCTTTTTGCTTGTACTGGGTCT
CTCTGGTTAGACCAGATCTGAGCCTGGGAGCTCTCTGGCTAACTAGGGAACCCACTGCTTAAGCCTCAAT
AAAGCTTGCCTTGAGTGCTTCAAGTAGTGTGTGCCCGTCTGTTGTGTGACTCTGGTAACTAGAGATCCCT
CAGACCCTTTTAGTCAGTGTGGAAAATCTCTAGCAGTAGTAGTTCATGTCATCTTATTATTCAGTATTTA
TAACTTGCAAAGAAATGAATATCAGAGAGTGAGAGGAACTTGTTTATTGCAGCTTATAATGGTTACAAAT
AAAGCAATAGCATCACAAATTTCACAAATAAAGCATTTTTTTCACTGCATTCTAGTTGTGGTTTGTCCAA
ACTCATCAATGTATCTTATCATGTCTGGCTCTAGCTATCCCGCCCCTAACTCCGCCCATCCCGCCCCTAA
CTCCGCCCAGTTCCGCCCATTCTCCGCCCCATGGCTGACTAATTTTTTTTATTTATGCAGAGGCCGAGGC
CGCCTCGGCCTCTGAGCTATTCCAGAAGTAGTGAGGAGGCTTTTTTGGAGGCCTAGGGACGTACCCAATT
CGCCCTATAGTGAGTCGTATTACGCGCGCTCACTGGCCGTCGTTTTACAACGTCGTGACTGGGAAAACCC
TGGCGTTACCCAACTTAATCGCCTTGCAGCACATCCCCCTTTCGCCAGCTGGCGTAATAGCGAAGAGGCC
CGCACCGATCGCCCTTCCCAACAGTTGCGCAGCCTGAATGGCGAATGGG
[124 nt withheld, positions 10830-10953]
C
[91 nt withheld, positions 10955-11045]
A
[49 nt withheld, positions 11047-11095]
CCTTTGACGTTGGAGTCCACGTTCTTT
[37 nt withheld, positions 11123-11159]
ACCCTATCTCGGTCTATTCTTTTGATTTATAAGGGATTTTGCCGATTTCGGCCTATTGGTTAAAAAATGA
GCTGATTTAACAAAAATTTAACGCGAATTTTAACAAAATATTAACGCTTACAATTTAGGTGGCACTTTTC
GGGGAAATGTGCGCGGAACCCCTATTTGTTTATTTTTCTAAATACATTCAAATATGTATCCGCTCATGAG
ACAATAACCCTGATAAATGCTTCAATAATATTGAAAAAGGAAGAGTATGAGTATTCAACATTTCCGTGTC
GCCCTTATTCCCTTTTTTGCGGCATTTTGCCTTCCTGTTTTTGCTCACCCAGAAACGCTGGTGAAAGTAA
AAGATGCTGAAGATCAGTTGGGTGCACGAGTGGGTTACATCGAACTGGATCTCAACAGCGGTAAGATCCT
TGAGAGTTTTCGCCCCGAAGAACGTTTTCCAATGATGAGCACTTTTAAAGTTCTGCTATGTGGCGCGGTA
TTATCCCGTATTGACGCCGGGCAAGAGCAACTCGGTCGCCGCATACACTATTCTCAGAATGACTTGGTTG
AGTACTCACCAGTCACAGAAAAGCATCTTACGGATGGCATGACAGTAAGAGAATTATGCAGTGCTGCCAT
AACCATGAGTGATAACACTGCGGCCAACTTACTTCTGACAACGATCGGAGGACCGAAGGAGCTAACCGCT
TTTTTGCACAACATGGGGGATCATGTAACTCGCCTTGATCGTTGGGAACCGGAGCTGAATGAAGCCATAC
CAAACGACGAGCGTGACACCACGATGCCTGTAGCAATGGCAACAACGTTGCGCAAACTATTAACTGGCGA
ACTACTTACTCTAGCTTCCCGGCAACAATTAATAGACTGGATGGAGGCGGATAAAGTTGCAGGACCACTT
CTGCGCTCGGCCCTTCCGGCTGGCTGGTTTATTGCTGATAAATCTGGAGCCGGTGAGCGTGGGTCTCGCG
GTATCATTGCAGCACTGGGGCCAGATGGTAAGCCCTCCCGTATCGTAGTTATCTACACGACGGGGAGTCA
GGCAACTATGGATGAACGAAATAGACAGATCGCTGAGATAGGTGCCTCACTGATTAAGCATTGGTAACTG
TCAGACCAAGTTTACTCATATATACTTTAGATTGATTTAAAACTTCATTTTTAATTTAAAAGGATCTAGG
TGAAGATCCTTTTTGATAATCTCATGACCAAAATCCCTTAACGTGAGTTTTCGTTCCACTGAGCGTCAGA
CCCCGTAGAAAAGATCAAAGGATCTTCTTGAGATCCTTTTTTTCTGCGCGTAATCTGCTGCTTGCAAACA
AAAAAACCACCGCTACCAGCGGTGGTTTGTTTGCCGGATCAAGAGCTACCAACTCTTTTTCCGAAGGTAA
CTGGCTTCAGCAGAGCGCAGATACCAAATACTGTTCTTCTAGTGTAGCCGTAGTTAGGCCACCACTTCAA
GAACTCTGTAGCACCGCCTACATACCTCGCTCTGCTAATCCTGTTACCAGTGGCTGCTGCCAGTGGCGAT
AAGTCGTGTCTTACCGGGTTGGACTCAAGACGATAGTTACCGGATAAGGCGCAGCGGTCGGGCTGAACGG
GGGGTTCGTGCACACAGCCCAGCTTGGAGCGAACGACCTACACCGAACTGAGATACCTACAGCGTGAGCT
ATGAGAAAGCGCCACGCTTCCCGAAGGGAGAAAGGCGGACAGGTATCCGGTAAGCGGCAGGGTCGGAACA
GGAGAGCGCACGAGGGAGCTTCCAGGGGGAAACGCCTGGTATCTTTATAGTCCTGTCGGGTTTCGCCACC
TCTGACTTGAGCGTCGATTTTTGTGATGCTCGTCAGGGGGGCGGAGCCTATGGAAAAACGCCAGCAACGC
GGCCTTTTTACGGTTCCTGGCCTTTTGCTGGCCTTTTGCTCACATGTTCTTTCCTGCGTTATCCCCTGAT
TCTGTGGATAACCGTATTACCGCCTTTGAGTGAGCTGATACCGCTCGCCGCAGCCGAACGACCGAGCGCA
GCGAGTCAGTGAGCGAGGAAGCGGAAGAGCGCCCAATACGCAAACCGCCTCTCCCCGCGCGTTGGCCGAT
TCATTAATGCAGCTGGCACGACAGGTTTCCCGACTGGAAAGCGGGCAGTGAGCGCAACGCAAT
Features (pLannotate 1.2.2; 33 found; start..end, strand, type, name):
      1..22      +  protein_bind   CAP binding site: CAP binding activates transcription in the presence of cAMP. E. coli catabolite activator protein
     37..67      +  promoter       lac promoter: promoter for the E. coli lac operon
     71..93      +  protein_bind   lac operator (fragment): The lac repressor binds to the lac operator to inhibit transcription in E. coli. This inhibition can be relieved by adding lactose or isopropyl-β-D-thiogalactopyranoside (IPTG). lac repressor encoded by lacI
    136..154     +  promoter       T3 promoter: promoter for bacteriophage T3 RNA polymerase
    182..408     +  promoter       RSV promoter: Rous sarcoma virus enhancer/promoter
    409..589     +  LTR            5' LTR (truncated): truncated 5' long terminal repeat (LTR) from HIV-1
    636..761     +  misc_feature   HIV-1 Ψ: packaging signal of human immunodeficiency virus type 1
    745..1108    +  CDS            HIV-1 gag (fragment): gag protein from human immunodeficiency virus 1; gag
   1254..1487    +  misc_feature   RRE: The Rev response element (RRE) of HIV-1 allows for Rev-dependent mRNA export from the nucleus to the cytoplasm.
   1864..1964    +  CDS            Rev (fragment): human immunodeficiency virus 1 (HIV-1) Rev protein; rev; enhances nuclear export of unspliced and incompletely spliced viral mRNAs
   1983..2099    +  misc_feature   cPPT/CTS: central polypurine tract and central termination sequence of HIV-1
   2131..2151    +  protein_bind   attB4: mutant version of attB; core recombination site for the Gateway® BP reaction BP Clonase™
   2151..3362    +  promoter       UbC promoter: human ubiquitin C promoter
   3368..3387    +  protein_bind   attB1 (fragment): mutant version of attB; recombination site for the Gateway® BP reaction BP Clonase™
   3396..7838    +  CDS            CDK12: CDK12_HUMAN - Also known as CRK7, CRKRS, KIAA0904. Experimental evidence at protein level: Swiss-Prot protein existence level 1. Cyclin-dependent kinase that phosphorylates the C-terminal domain (CTD) of the large subunit of RNA polymerase II (POLR2A), thereby acting as a key regulator of transcription elongation. Regulates the expression of genes involved in DNA repair and is required for the maintenance of genomic stability. Preferentially phosphorylates 'Ser-5' in CTD repeats that are already phosphorylated at 'Ser-7', but can also phosphorylate 'Ser-2'. Required for RNA splicing, possibly
   7858..7878    -  protein_bind   attB2: mutant version of attB; core recombination site for the Gateway® BP reaction BP Clonase™
   7881..7919    +  CDS            V5 tag (fragment): epitope tag from simian virus 5
   7926..8109    +  CDS            CmR (fragment): chloramphenicol acetyltransferase; cat; confers resistance to chloramphenicol
   8113..8134    -  protein_bind   attR3 (fragment): mutant version of attR; recombination site for the Gateway® LR reaction LR Clonase™
   8163..8751    +  misc_feature   WPRE: woodchuck hepatitis virus posttranscriptional regulatory element
   8765..9264    +  promoter       PGK promoter: mouse phosphoglycerate kinase 1 promoter
   9285..9884    +  CDS            PuroR: puromycin N-acetyltransferase; pac from Streptomyces alboniger; confers resistance to puromycin
   9952..10089   +  CDS            nef (fragment): NEF_HV1LA - Experimental evidence at protein level: Swiss-Prot protein existence level 1. Extracellular Nef protein targets CD4(+) T-lymphocytes for apoptosis by interacting with CXCR4 surface receptors. From Human immunodeficiency virus type 1 group M subtype B (isolate Lai) (HIV-1).
  10075..10255   +  LTR            5' LTR (truncated): truncated 5' long terminal repeat (LTR) from HIV-1
  10327..10448   +  polyA_signal   SV40 poly(A) signal: SV40 polyadenylation signal
  10488..10623   +  rep_origin     SV40 ori: SV40 origin of replication
  10644..10662   -  promoter       T7 promoter: promoter for bacteriophage T7 RNA polymerase
  10670..10825   +  CDS            lacZα (fragment): LacZα fragment of β-galactosidase; lacZ fragment
  10830..11258   +  rep_origin     f1 ori (sequence partly withheld): f1 bacteriophage origin of replication; arrow indicates direction of (+) strand synthesis
  11311..11415   +  promoter       AmpR promoter: bla
  11416..12276   +  CDS            AmpR: β-lactamase; bla; confers resistance to ampicillin, carbenicillin, and related antibiotics
  12447..13035   +  rep_origin     ori: high-copy-number ColE1/pMB1/pBR322/pUC origin of replication
  13218..13310   +  CDS            lacI (fragment): lac repressor; lacI; The lac repressor binds to the lac operator to inhibit transcription in E. coli. This inhibition can be relieved by adding lactose or isopropyl-β-D-thiogalactopyranoside (IPTG).
