[The description below was written by a language model from this plasmid's Addgene catalogue record and pLannotate feature annotations shown in this document.]
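Description:
p667-UBC-CDK12-V5_IDG-K is a lentiviral mammalian expression plasmid of about 13.3 kb, built on the pDest667 Gateway destination backbone by multisite Gateway recombination. In bacteria it is maintained through a ColE1/pUC-type origin and ampicillin resistance (AmpR). The feature annotation calls the origin high copy, although the catalogue lists the plasmid as low copy. An f1 origin, an SV40 origin and remnants of a lac/lacZα region with T3 and T7 promoters are also present in the backbone.

The viral portion has a third-generation layout. An RSV promoter is fused to a truncated HIV-1 5' LTR, followed by the Ψ packaging signal with a gag fragment, the RRE for Rev-dependent export of the genomic RNA, and the cPPT/CTS. The 3' LTR is annotated as a self-inactivating ΔU3 LTR in the depositor sequence and is followed by an SV40 poly(A) signal.

Between the LTRs, the human ubiquitin C (UbC) promoter, flanked by attB4 and attB1 recombination scars, drives the human CDK12 open reading frame. This is joined across an attB2 site to a C-terminal V5 epitope tag. A short chloramphenicol-resistance fragment and an attR3 remnant downstream are annotated leftovers of the Gateway cassette. A WPRE follows to enhance transcript expression, and a separate mouse PGK promoter drives puromycin N-acetyltransferase for selecting transduced cells.

The depositor and repository sequencing records agree on the overall architecture and differ slightly in total length and in the annotated extent of the CDK12 coding region. The plasmid was made within the Illuminating the Druggable Genome programme's kinase resource, whose constructs served to build protein-interaction and proximity-biotinylation proteomic networks for understudied kinases. This clone carries only the V5 tag, with no biotin ligase annotated.
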