Addgene plasmid #135245: p667-UBC-CDK12-V5_IDG-K
Purpose: Gateway destination clone of CDK12 (human) tagged with C-terminal V5 for generating protein-proximity networks using proximity-dependent biotinylation proteomics
Depositing lab: Ben Major. Depositing organization: University of North Carolina at Chapel Hill.
Backbone
  Vector backbone: pDest667
  Backbone manufacturer: PEL
  Backbone size w/o insert (bp): 9014
  Vector type: Mammalian Expression, Lentiviral ; Gateway Destination
  Selectable markers: Puromycin
Growth in bacteria
  Bacterial resistance: Ampicillin, 100 μg/mL
  Growth temperature: 30°C
  Growth strain: NEB Stable
  Copy number: Low Copy
Gene/Insert
  Gene/Insert name: CDK12-V5 (alt name: CDK12)
  Species: H. sapiens (human)
  Entrez Gene: CDK12 (a.k.a. CRK7, CRKR, CRKRS)
  Promoter: Ubiquitin
  Tag / fusion protein: V5 (C terminal on insert)
  Cloning method: Gateway Cloning
  Sequencing primers: 5′ GCCCGAAGGAATAGAAGAAGAA; 3′ CATAGCGTAAAAGGAGCAACA
Terms and licenses: Academic/Nonprofit Terms; Industry Terms: Not Available to Industry
Depositor comments: These plasmids were generated as part of the Illuminating the Druggable Genome (IDG) program sponsored by the NIH Common Fund. The goal of this program is to identify, gather, and distribute information and resources for proteins that currently are not well-studied yet belong to commonly drug-targeted protein families: protein kinases, non-olfactory G-protein coupled receptors (GPCRs), and ion channels. The IDG program is designed to develop fundamental research tools for understudied proteins, elucidate their function, and disseminate the IDG-related resources and data to the greater scientific community. These lentiviral gateway destination plasmids were generated, as part of the Kinase-Data and Resource Generating Center (DRGC), using the single fragment or multisite gateway cloning technology. They were used for generating proteomics-based protein-interaction and protein-proximity networks that can be accessed through the kinase-DRGC website https://darkkinome.org/. Each plasmid has either an N- or C-terminal fusion protein (Flag/ V5/V5-miniTurbo/V5-TurboID/miniTurbo-V5/TurboID-V5) tagged understudied kinase driven under either a CMV or Ubiquitin (UBC) promoter. All inserts in the pENTR plasmids used to generate the deposited destination plasmids were end-sequenced and insert size validated prior to multi-site gateway cloning. The combined insert size of the single fragment or three fragment destination plasmids were confirmed by restriction digestion (BsrGI, and EcoRV for pDest667; BsrGI, EcoRV, and BstZ17I for pDest663; and BsrGI for pHAGE) and all plasmids were partially sequenced to ensure in-frame ORFs and fusion tags.
How to cite: p667-UBC-CDK12-V5_IDG-K was a gift from Ben Major (Addgene plasmid # 135245 ; http://n2t.net/addgene:135245 ; RRID:Addgene_135245)
