>Addgene plasmid #135245 | p667-UBC-CDK12-V5_IDG-K | depositor partial sequence | sequence record 260286 | DK30: TGAAGCTCCGGTTTTGAACT
NTNCTGATGGCGAGTGTGTTTTGTGAGTTTTTTAGGCACCTTTTGAAATGTAATCATTTGGGTCAATATG
TAATTTTCAGTGTTAGACTAGTAAATTGTCCGCTAAATTCTGGCCGTTTTTGGCTTTTTTGTTAGACGCA
ACTTTGTACAAAAAAGCAGGCTTAGCCACCATGCCCAATTCAGAGAGACATGGGGGCAAGAAGGACGGGA
GTGGAGGAGCTTCTGGAACTTTGCAGCCGTCATCGGGAGGCGGCAGCTCTAACAGCAGAGAGCGTCACCG
CTTGGTATCGAAGCACAAGCGGCATAAGTCCAAACACTCCAAAGACATGGGGTTGGTGACCCCCGAAGCA
GCATCCCTGGGCACAGTTATCAAACCTTTGGTGGAGTATGATGATATCAGCTCTGATTCCGACACCTTCT
CCGATGACATGGCCTTCAAACTAGACCGAAGGGAGAACGACGAACGTCGTGGATCAGATCGGAGCGACCG
CCTGCACAAACATCGTCACCACCAGCACAGGCGTTCCCGGGACTTACTAAAAGCTAAACAGACCGAAAAA
GAAAAAAGCCAAGAAGTCTCCAGCAAGTCGGGATCGATGAAGGACCGGATATCGGGAAGTTCAAAGCGTT
CGAATGAGGAGACTGATGACTATGGGAAGGCGCAGGTAGCCAAAAGCAGCAGCAAGGAATCCAGGTCATC
CAAGCTCCACAAGGAGAAGACCAGGAAAGAACGGGAGCTGAAGTCTGGGCACAAAGACCGGAGTAAAAGT
CATCGAAAAAGGGAAACACCCAAAAGTTACAAAACAGTGGACAGCCCAAAACGGAGATCCAGGAGCCCCC
ACAGGAAGTGGTCTGACAGCTCCACACAAGATGATAGCCCCTCGGGAGCTTCTTATGGCCAAGATTATGA
CCTTAGTCCCTCACGATCTCATACCTCGAGCAATTATGACTCCTACAAGAAAAGTCCTGGAAGTACCTCG
AGAAAGGCAGTCGGTCAGTCCCCCTTACAAGGAGCCTTCGGCCTACCAGTCCAAGCACCCGGTCACCGAG
CCCCTACAGTAGGCGACAGAAGATCTGTCAGTCCCTATAGCAGGAGACGGTCGTCCAGCTACGAAAGAGT
GCCTCTTACAGGCGGGGCGATCATCAGGTCCCTATGGTCGAGCCGTTCAGCAGCCCTTTCTGGACAGCGG
TCTCTGGATCGGAGTCCCATTCCCANNAGGANCATGAGGTCCAGNAGGTTAGAAGTCCTGCNNNTCGGAN
ACNTCGACTCTCTCACTGTGA
