>Addgene plasmid #135245 | p667-UBC-CDK12-V5_IDG-K | depositor partial sequence | sequence record 260287 | DK31: CATAGCGTAAAAGGAGCAACA
NTTTCAAGCTCATCTTTCCAATTTTGTAATCCAGAGGTTGATTGTCGAGCGGCCGCCACTGTGCTGGATA
TCAACTATGTATAATAAAGTTGATTACAGGCGGGCAAGAATGTGAATAAAGGCCGGATAAAACTTGTGCT
TATTTTTCTTTACGGTCTTTAAAAAGGCCGTAATATCCAGCTGAACGGTCTGGTTATAGGTACATTGAGC
AACTGACTGAAATGCCTCAAAATGTTCTTTACGATGCCATTGGGATATATCAACGGTGGTATATCCAGTG
TTATTACGTAGAATCGAGACCGAGGAGAGGGTTAGGGATAGGCTTGCCCACTTTGTACAAGAAAGCTGGG
TTGCCGCTCGAGCCTGAGTAAGGAACTCCTCTCCCTCTTCCCCCTCTTGGTGGGACTCTTGTAGGCCCCC
GATAGAGTTTTCCATAAGCAGAAGACTGAGTTGGGCCCCCCCAGTGAAGGCCTGCTCCTGAGCTGCTGGC
CCCAGTGGTTCCTGGCCCCAGCTCCCCATAGTTTTGCAATTTGGTCTCTGCATGTACCACAGAATTGCTG
CTTCCCTCAGCCTTCAGGAATGGTTGCCCGACCACCGGGTGTAACGCTAAGGGGACCCTGGCAAAACGGA
GGTCCTGGTCCCCTGGAAACTGCACTGACCCTGTGCCCTGGTAACTGCTGGACTCCCCAAGGTGGCTCAG
AGAGCCTGAGAAGGTCCTGTTCTTCACCAGGGTCTGGACCAAGGATTCTGTCAAGGCTGGACCAGAGTTT
CGTTCATCAGTGTCAATGGCACTGAACCCTGTTTCACGCCCATCAGTGTTTCCATAAGTCCTGTTTGGAC
GGGGTCGGGTGGAGTACTCCATTGGTCTCAAGGCCTGGTGCTCATGTGGCAGTGGCCAGGAGGCTCTGCT
TCAGCTGGGAAAAAGTTGCAGCAAGGCGGCTGTCACGGCTGGGTTCAACTCCTGGGGGCGCTGGAAAGAT
CGCCTTCAACCAGAGGGGTGGAGTGGCGCGGTGGAGTCCGGGGGGCTCAGGGGGCCTCTTCTCTGCTGCT
CTCTGTGGCATTGTGGGAGTTCTTCGGGGCCCTGTGCCACTGTTCTTGTCACTGTTGTTTCTCAGACTGC
TGCTGCTTCTTGGATTTCATCACTGACTCAGAGACCTGCATAATTCTGCATGTCAGCTGNTGCCTGAAGC
TCAAGGNCATCTGNTCGCTGAGGCAGGATACATGAGNNANGGNGCCTCTCTCTCAAGGACTCC
